>Addgene plasmid #158903 | JGI_018067 | addgene full sequence | sequence record 315602 | Addgene NGS Result
GGAATTGTGAGCGGATAACAATTCCCCTCTAGAAATAATTTTGTTTAACTTTAAGAAGGAGATATACCAT
GGGCAGCAGCCATCATCATCATCATCACAGCAGCGGCCTGGTGCCGCGCGGCAGCCATATGCTTTTTCAG
AACGTAAGTATTGCAGGTCTGGCACATGTGGATGCTCCACATGTCTTAACCTCCAAAGAAATAAATGCCC
GTTTACAGCCGACGTTTGATCGCCTTGGTATTAGAACAGATGTTCTCAATGATGTTGCGGGCGTGCACGC
ACGTCGCCTTTGGGATGATGAAGTTCAGAGTTCCGACGCGGCAACTCTGGCAGCGAAGAAGGCCTTAGCC
GATGCTGGTATAGGGGCGGAACGTCTCGGGCTGTTGGTGAACACTTCAGTTAGTAGAGATTTTCTGGAGC
CATCGACTGCCTCAATTGTGTCAGGCAATTTAGGGGTGGGCGATCATTGCATGGCGTTCGATGTTGCCAA
TGCCTGTCTGGCCTTTATCAACGGTATGGATATCGCCGCCCGCATGATCGAGCGTGGTGAGATAGAGTAC
GCTCTGGTGGTCGACGGTGAGACCGCAAACCTTGTCTATGAAAAAACGTTGGAACGCATGACTAGTCCCA
CAGTGACTGAAGCGGAGTTTCGGGATGAACTGGCTGCGTTGACTCTGGGTTGCGGGTCAGTCGCAATGGT
CATGGCCCGCCGTGAATTGGTACCCGATGCGCCTGTGTATAAAGGGGGGGTCACTCGTTCTGCAACAGAA
TGGAATAAGCTCTGTCGAGGAAATCTAGATAGAATGGTTACAGATACAAAAATGCTGCTGATCGAAGGCA
TGAAGCTGGCTCAGAAAACTTTCGTGGCAGCCCGTCAGGTACTGGGTTGGGCTGTGGACGAAATCGACCA
ATTCATAATACATCAAGTATCACAGCCACATACGCAGGCATTTATCAAAACTTTCGGTATCGATCCTAAA
AAGGTCATGACGATCTTCGGAGAACACGGGAATATTGGTCCGGCATCGGTGCCGATTGTACTGTCGAAAC
TAAAAGAACTGGGTAGGTTAAAAAAAGGTGATCGTATTGCCCTGCTTGGCATCGGTAGCGGACTAAACTG
TACGATGGCAGAAGTAGTTTGGTGACTCGAGCACCACCACCACCACCACTGAGATCCGGCTGCTAACAAA
GCCCGAAAGGAAGCTGAGTTGGCTGCTGCCACCGCTGAGCAATAACTAGCATAACCCCTTGGGGCCTCTA
AACGGGTCTTGAGGGGTTTTTTGCTGAAAGGAGGAACTATATCCGGATTGGCGAATGGG
[124 nt withheld, positions 1320-1443]
C
[91 nt withheld, positions 1445-1535]
A
[49 nt withheld, positions 1537-1585]
CCTTTGACGTTGGAGTCCACGTTCTTT
[37 nt withheld, positions 1613-1649]
ACCCTATCTCGGTCTATTCTTTTGATTTATAAGGGATTTTGCCGATTTCGGCCTATTGGTTAAAAAATGA
GCTGATTTAACAAAAATTTAACGCGAATTTTAACAAAATATTAACGCTTACAATTTAGGTGGCACTTTTC
GGGGAAATGTGCGCGGAACCCCTATTTGTTTATTTTTCTAAATACATTCAAATATGTATCCGCTCATGAA
TTAATTCTTAGAAAAACTCATCGAGCATCAAATGAAACTGCAATTTATTCATATCAGGATTATCAATACC
ATATTTTTGAAAAAGCCGTTTCTGTAATGAAGGAGAAAACTCACCGAGGCAGTTCCATAGGATGGCAAGA
TCCTGGTATCGGTCTGCGATTCCGACTCGTCCAACATCAATACAACCTATTAATTTCCCCTCGTCAAAAA
TAAGGTTATCAAGTGAGAAATCACCATGAGTGACGACTGAATCCGGTGAGAATGGCAAAAGTTTATGCAT
TTCTTTCCAGACTTGTTCAACAGGCCAGCCATTACGCTCGTCATCAAAATCACTCGCATCAACCAAACCG
TTATTCATTCGTGATTGCGCCTGAGCGAGACGAAATACGCGATCGCTGTTAAAAGGACAATTACAAACAG
GAATCGAATGCAACCGGCGCAGGAACACTGCCAGCGCATCAACAATATTTTCACCTGAATCAGGATATTC
TTCTAATACCTGGAATGCTGTTTTCCCGGGGATCGCAGTGGTGAGTAACCATGCATCATCAGGAGTACGG
ATAAAATGCTTGATGGTCGGAAGAGGCATAAATTCCGTCAGCCAGTTTAGTCTGACCATCTCATCTGTAA
CATCATTGGCAACGCTACCTTTGCCATGTTTCAGAAACAACTCTGGCGCATCGGGCTTCCCATACAATCG
ATAGATTGTCGCACCTGATTGCCCGACATTATCGCGAGCCCATTTATACCCATATAAATCAGCATCCATG
TTGGAATTTAATCGCGGCCTAGAGCAAGACGTTTCCCGTTGAATATGGCTCATAACACCCCTTGTATTAC
TGTTTATGTAAGCAGACAGTTTTATTGTTCATGACCAAAATCCCTTAACGTGAGTTTTCGTTCCACTGAG
CGTCAGACCCCGTAGAAAAGATCAAAGGATCTTCTTGAGATCCTTTTTTTCTGCGCGTAATCTGCTGCTT
GCAAACAAAAAAACCACCGCTACCAGCGGTGGTTTGTTTGCCGGATCAAGAGCTACCAACTCTTTTTCCG
AAGGTAACTGGCTTCAGCAGAGCGCAGATACCAAATACTGTCCTTCTAGTGTAGCCGTAGTTAGGCCACC
ACTTCAAGAACTCTGTAGCACCGCCTACATACCTCGCTCTGCTAATCCTGTTACCAGTGGCTGCTGCCAG
TGGCGATAAGTCGTGTCTTACCGGGTTGGACTCAAGACGATAGTTACCGGATAAGGCGCAGCGGTCGGGC
TGAACGGGGGGTTCGTGCACACAGCCCAGCTTGGAGCGAACGACCTACACCGAACTGAGATACCTACAGC
GTGAGCTATGAGAAAGCGCCACGCTTCCCGAAGGGAGAAAGGCGGACAGGTATCCGGTAAGCGGCAGGGT
CGGAACAGGAGAGCGCACGAGGGAGCTTCCAGGGGGAAACGCCTGGTATCTTTATAGTCCTGTCGGGTTT
CGCCACCTCTGACTTGAGCGTCGATTTTTGTGATGCTCGTCAGGGGGGCGGAGCCTATGGAAAAACGCCA
GCAACGCGGCCTTTTTACGGTTCCTGGCCTTTTGCTGGCCTTTTGCTCACATGTTCTTTCCTGCGTTATC
CCCTGATTCTGTGGATAACCGTATTACCGCCTTTGAGTGAGCTGATACCGCTCGCCGCAGCCGAACGACC
GAGCGCAGCGAGTCAGTGAGCGAGGAAGCGGAAGAGCGCCTGATGCGGTATTTTCTCCTTACGCATCTGT
GCGGTATTTCACACCGCAATGGTGCACTCTCAGTACAATCTGCTCTGATGCCGCATAGTTAAGCCAGTAT
ACACTCCGCTATCGCTACGTGACTGGGTCATGGCTGCGCCCCGACACCCGCCAACACCCGCTGACGCGCC
CTGACGGGCTTGTCTGCTCCCGGCATCCGCTTACAGACAAGCTGTGACCGTCTCCGGGAGCTGCATGTGT
CAGAGGTTTTCACCGTCATCACCGAAACGCGCGAGGCAGCTGCGGTAAAGCTCATCAGCGTGGTCGTGAA
GCGATTCACAGATGTCTGCCTGTTCATCCGCGTCCAGCTCGTTGAGTTTCTCCAGAAGCGTTAATGTCTG
GCTTCTGATAAAGCGGGCCATGTTAAGGGCGGTTTTTTCCTGTTTGGTCACTGATGCCTCCGTGTAAGGG
GGATTTCTGTTCATGGGGGTAATGATACCGATGAAACGAGAGAGGATGCTCACGATACGGGTTACTGATG
ATGAACATGCCCGGTTACTGGAACGTTGTGAGGGTAAACAACTGGCGGTATGGATGCGGCGGGACCAGAG
AAAAATCACTCAGGGTCAATGCCAGCGCTTCGTTAATACAGATGTAGGTGTTCCACAGGGTAGCCAGCAG
CATCCTGCGATGCAGATCCGGAACATAATGGTGCAGGGCGCTGACTTCCGCGTTTCCAGACTTTACGAAA
CACGGAAACCGAAGACCATTCATGTTGTTGCTCAGGTCGCAGACGTTTTGCAGCAGCAGTCGCTTCACGT
TCGCTCGCGTATCGGTGATTCATTCTGCTAACCAGTAAGGCAACCCCGCCAGCCTAGCCGGGTCCTCAAC
GACAGGAGCACGATCATGCGCACCCGTGGGGCCGCCATGCCGGCGATAATGGCCTGCTTCTCGCCGAAAC
GTTTGGTGGCGGGACCAGTGACGAAGGCTTGAGCGAGGGCGTGCAAGATTCCGAATACCGCAAGCGACAG
GCCGATCATCGTCGCGCTCCAGCGAAAGCGGTCCTCGCCGAAAATGACCCAGAGCGCTGCCGGCACCTGT
CCTACGAGTTGCATGATAAAGAAGACAGTCATAAGTGCGGCGACGATAGTCATGCCCCGCGCCCACCGGA
AGGAGCTGACTGGGTTGAAGGCTCTCAAGGGCATCGGTCGAGATCCCGGTGCCTAATGAGTGAGCTAACT
TACATTAATTGCGTTGCGCTCACTGCCCGCTTTCCAGTCGGGAAACCTGTCGTGCCAGCTGCATTAATGA
ATCGGCCAACGCGCGGGGAGAGGCGGTTTGCGTATTGGGCGCCAGGGTGGTTTTTCTTTTCACCAGTGAG
ACGGGCAACAGCTGATTGCCCTTCACCGCCTGGCCCTGAGAGAGTTGCAGCAAGCGGTCCACGCTGGTTT
GCCCCAGCAGGCGAAAATCCTGTTTGATGGTGGTTAACGGCGGGATATAACATGAGCTGTCTTCGGTATC
GTCGTATCCCACTACCGAGATATCCGCACCAACGCGCAGCCCGGACTCGGTAATGGCGCGCATTGCGCCC
AGCGCCATCTGATCGTTGGCAACCAGCATCGCAGTGGGAACGATGCCCTCATTCAGCATTTGCATGGTTT
GTTGAAAACCGGACATGGCACTCCAGTCGCCTTCCCGTTCCGCTATCGGCTGAATTTGATTGCGAGTGAG
ATATTTATGCCAGCCAGCCAGACGCAGACGCGCCGAGACAGAACTTAATGGGCCCGCTAACAGCGCGATT
TGCTGGTGACCCAATGCGACCAGATGCTCCACGCCCAGTCGCGTACCGTCTTCATGGGAGAAAATAATAC
TGTTGATGGGTGTCTGGTCAGAGACATCAAGAAATAACGCCGGAACATTAGTGCAGGCAGCTTCCACAGC
AATGGCATCCTGGTCATCCAGCGGATAGTTAATGATCAGCCCACTGACGCGTTGCGCGAGAAGATTGTGC
ACCGCCGCTTTACAGGCTTCGACGCCGCTTCGTTCTACCATCGACACCACCACGCTGGCACCCAGTTGAT
CGGCGCGAGATTTAATCGCCGCGACAATTTGCGACGGCGCGTGCAGGGCCAGACTGGAGGTGGCAACGCC
AATCAGCAACGACTGTTTGCCCGCCAGTTGTTGTGCCACGCGGTTGGGAATGTAATTCAGCTCCGCCATC
GCCGCTTCCACTTTTTCCCGCGTTTTCGCAGAAACGTGGCTGGCCTGGTTCACCACGCGGGAAACGGTCT
GATAAGAGACACCGGCATACTCTGCGACATCGTATAACGTTACTGGTTTCACATTCACCACCCTGAATTG
ACTCTCTTCCGGGCGCTATCATGCCATACCGCGAAAGGTTTTGCGCCATTCGATGGTGTCCGGGATCTCG
ACGCTCTCCCTTATGCGACTCCTGCATTAGGAAGCAGCCCAGTAGTAGGTTGAGGCCGTTGAGCACCGCC
GCCGCAAGGAATGGTGCATGCAAGGAGATGGCGCCCAACAGTCCCCCGGCCACGGGGCCTGCCACCATAC
CCACGCCGAAACAAGCGCTCATGAGCCCGAAGTGGCGAGCCCGATCTTCCCCATCGGTGATGTCGGCGAT
ATAGGCGCCAGCAACCGCACCTGTGGCGCCGGTGATGCCGGCCACGATGCGTCCGGCGTAGAGGATCGAG
ATCTCGATCCCGCGAAATTAATACGACTCACTATAGG
Features (pLannotate 1.2.2; 21 found; start..end, strand, type, name):
      1..25      +  protein_bind   lac operator: The lac repressor binds to the lac operator to inhibit transcription in E. coli. This inhibition can be relieved by adding lactose or isopropyl-β-D-thiogalactopyranoside (IPTG). lac repressor encoded by lacI
     40..62      +  RBS            RBS: efficient ribosome binding site from bacteriophage T7 gene 10 (Olins and Rangwala, 1989)
     81..97      +  CDS            capTEV™ (fragment): composite tag for in vivo biotinylation, TEV protease cleavage, and 6xHis tagging
    108..125     +  CDS            thrombin site: thrombin recognition and cleavage site
    129..1142    +  CDS            oleA: OLEA_XANCP - Experimental evidence at protein level: Swiss-Prot protein existence level 1. Involved in olefin biosynthesis (PubMed:21266575, PubMed:22524624, PubMed:27815501, PubMed:28223313). Catalyzes a non- decarboxylative head-to-head Claisen condensation of two acyl-CoA molecules, generating an (R)-2-alkyl-3-oxoalkanoate (PubMed:21266575, PubMed:22524624, PubMed:27815501). Is active with fatty acyl-CoA substrates that ranged from C(8) to C(16) in length, and is the most active with palmitoyl-CoA and myristoyl-CoA (PubMed:21266575). From Xanthomonas campestris pv. campestris (strain ATCC 3
   1152..1169    +  CDS            9xHis (fragment): 9xHis affinity tag
   1179..1228    +  CDS            SET1 (fragment): solubility-enhancement tag derived from T7 phage gene 10B
   1236..1283    +  terminator     T7 terminator: transcription terminator for bacteriophage T7 RNA polymerase
   1320..1748    +  rep_origin     f1 ori (sequence partly withheld): f1 bacteriophage origin of replication; arrow indicates direction of (+) strand synthesis
   1801..1858    +  promoter       AmpR promoter (fragment): bla
   1867..2682    -  CDS            KanR: aminoglycoside phosphotransferase; aph(3')-Ia; confers resistance to kanamycin in bacteria or G418 (Geneticin®) in eukaryotes
   2804..3392    +  rep_origin     ori: high-copy-number ColE1/pMB1/pBR322/pUC origin of replication
   3578..3717    -  misc_feature   bom: basis of mobility region from pBR322
   3819..4010    -  CDS            rop: Rop protein, which maintains plasmids at low copy number; rop
   4027..4407    +  CDS            YPB1_ECOLX: Protein predicted: Swiss-Prot protein existence level 4. From Escherichia coli.
   4479..4770    -  CDS            TcR (fragment): tetracycline efflux protein; tet; confers resistance to tetracycline
   4785..4806    -  protein_bind   CAP binding site: CAP binding activates transcription in the presence of cAMP. E. coli catabolite activator protein
   4819..5901    -  CDS            lacI: lac repressor; lacI; The lac repressor binds to the lac operator to inhibit transcription in E. coli. This inhibition can be relieved by adding lactose or isopropyl-β-D-thiogalactopyranoside (IPTG).
   5902..5979    -  promoter       lacI promoter: lacI
   5987..6266    -  CDS            TcR (fragment): tetracycline efflux protein; tet; confers resistance to tetracycline
   6288..6306    +  promoter       T7 promoter: promoter for bacteriophage T7 RNA polymerase
