[The description below was written by a language model from this plasmid's Addgene catalogue record and pLannotate feature annotations shown in this document.]
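Description:
JGI_018067 is a bacterial expression plasmid built on the pET28b backbone, with a synthetic open reading frame designated WP_130552392_1 inserted by Gibson assembly into the NdeI/XhoI-opened vector. It is selected with kanamycin through the aph(3')-Ia KanR gene and replicates from a ColE1/pMB1-type origin. The catalogue lists it as high copy, although the sequence also carries the rop gene and the bom region from pBR322, which normally restrain copy number. An f1 origin is present as well, and the short tetracycline-resistance fragments flagged in the annotation are pBR322-derived backbone remnants rather than a working marker.

The payload sits in the standard pET expression cassette: a T7 promoter followed by a lac operator, the T7 gene 10 ribosome binding site, the coding region and a T7 terminator, with a vector-borne lacI gene supplying repressor. Transcription therefore depends on T7 RNA polymerase and is inducible with IPTG in a suitable E. coli host.

Sequence annotation matches the roughly 1 kb insert to OleA of Xanthomonas campestris, an enzyme of olefin biosynthesis that performs a non-decarboxylative head-to-head Claisen condensation of two fatty acyl-CoA molecules. The insert is thus best read as an OleA-like homologue, and the record does not state its source organism. Upstream of it lie a histidine-tag fragment and a thrombin cleavage site, and a further His-tag sequence lies downstream; whether the C-terminal tag is translated depends on the insert's stop codon, which the record does not show. The stated purpose, hydrocarbon structures for fuels and chemicals, fits recombinant production and purification of this enzyme for characterisation or pathway engineering.
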