Addgene plasmid #158903: JGI_018067
Purpose: Hydrocarbon Structures for Fuels and Chemicals
Depositing lab: Joint Genome Institute.
Backbone
  Vector backbone: pET28b
  Vector type: Synthetic Biology
Growth in bacteria
  Bacterial resistance: Kanamycin, 50 μg/mL
  Growth temperature: 37°C
  Growth strain: Top10
  Copy number: High Copy
Gene/Insert
  Gene/Insert name: WP_130552392_1 (alt name: Batch220B_p037)
  Species: Synthetic
  Cloning method: Gibson Cloning
Terms and licenses: Academic/Nonprofit Terms; Industry Terms: Not Available to Industry
Depositor comments: pET28b_NdeIXhoI vector with WP_130552392_1 insert, JGI ICE Registry: https://registry.jgi.doe.gov/entry/18067
How to cite: JGI_018067 was a gift from Joint Genome Institute (Addgene plasmid # 158903 ; http://n2t.net/addgene:158903 ; RRID:Addgene_158903)
